Addgene plasmid #87395: p426_Cas9_gRNA-ARS1021b
Purpose: All-in-one CRISPR plasmid for integrating, deleting, or replacing a gene in S. cerevisiae. High-copy, URA3 plasmid contains human codon-optimized Cas9 and a guide RNA targeting ARS1021b sequence CCTCTGTGTGGTGGTAATTG in yeast chromosome 10.
Depositing lab: Aindrila Mukhopadhyay. Depositing organization: Lawrence Berkeley National Laboratory. Publication: A Cas9-based toolkit to program gene expression in Saccharomyces cerevisiae. Reider Apel A, d'Espaux L, Wehrs M, Sachs D, Li RA, Tong GJ, Garber M, Nnadi O, Zhuang W, Hillson NJ, Keasling JD, Mukhopadhyay A. Nucleic Acids Res. 2017 Jan 9;45(1):496-508. doi: 10.1093/nar/gkw1023. Epub 2016 Nov 28. PubMed 27899650.
Backbone
  Vector backbone: p426
  Vector type: CRISPR
  Selectable markers: URA3
Growth in bacteria
  Bacterial resistance: Ampicillin, 100 μg/mL
  Growth temperature: 37°C
  Growth strain: DH5alpha
  Copy number: High Copy
Gene/Insert
  Gene/Insert name: Human Optimized S. pyogenes Cas9 and guide RNA targeting ARS1021b
  gRNA/shRNA sequence: CCTCTGTGTGGTGGTAATTG
  Species: S. cerevisiae (budding yeast)
  Promoter: ADH1, pTyrosine
  Cloning method: Gibson Cloning
  Sequencing primers: 5′ M13 Rev
Terms and licenses: Academic/Nonprofit Terms; Industry Terms: Not Available to Industry
How to cite: p426_Cas9_gRNA-ARS1021b was a gift from Aindrila Mukhopadhyay (Addgene plasmid # 87395 ; http://n2t.net/addgene:87395 ; RRID:Addgene_87395)
