[The description below was written by a language model from this plasmid's Addgene catalogue record and pLannotate feature annotations shown in this document.]
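Description:
p426_Cas9_gRNA-ARS1021b is an all-in-one CRISPR plasmid for genome editing in Saccharomyces cerevisiae, built on the p426 yeast–E. coli shuttle backbone. In yeast it replicates at high copy from the 2μ origin and is selected through the URA3 auxotrophic marker, which can also be counterselected with 5-FOA, offering a route to removing the plasmid once editing is complete. In E. coli it is maintained by a high-copy ColE1/pUC-type origin with ampicillin resistance (bla). An f1 origin, flanking T3 and T7 promoters, and lac promoter/lacZα fragments are remnants of the parental cloning vector, as are small bom, rop and lacI fragments.

The payload consists of two expression units arranged in tandem. A human codon-optimized Streptococcus pyogenes Cas9 coding sequence is driven by the yeast ADH1 promoter and terminated by the CYC1 terminator. Upstream, the guide RNA cassette uses a tyrosine tRNA element (annotated as a tRNA feature) as its promoter, followed by the spacer region and the S. pyogenes gRNA scaffold; tRNA genes carry internal RNA polymerase III promoter elements, which suits them to driving small RNAs. The 20-nt spacer directs Cas9 to the ARS1021b locus on yeast chromosome 10. The resulting double-strand break at this site is intended to support integrating, deleting or replacing a gene, as one member of a Cas9-based toolkit for programming gene expression in yeast.

Two full sequence records are available, a depositor sequence of 11,117 nt and a repository sequencing result of 11,106 nt. They carry the same 22 annotated features in the same order, differing only in start coordinate and slightly in length, most visibly around the f1 origin.
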