Features (pLannotate 1.2.2; 22 found; start..end, strand, type, name):
     69..1411    +  rep_origin     2μ ori: yeast 2μ plasmid origin of replication
   1438..1542    +  promoter       AmpR promoter: bla
   1543..2403    +  CDS            AmpR: β-lactamase; bla; confers resistance to ampicillin, carbenicillin, and related antibiotics
   2574..3162    +  rep_origin     ori: high-copy-number ColE1/pMB1/pBR322/pUC origin of replication
   3345..3437    +  CDS            lacI (fragment): lac repressor; lacI; The lac repressor binds to the lac operator to inhibit transcription in E. coli. This inhibition can be relieved by adding lactose or isopropyl-β-D-thiogalactopyranoside (IPTG).
   3450..3471    +  protein_bind   CAP binding site: CAP binding activates transcription in the presence of cAMP. E. coli catabolite activator protein
   3486..3516    +  promoter       lac promoter: promoter for the E. coli lac operon
   3520..3542    +  protein_bind   lac operator (fragment): The lac repressor binds to the lac operator to inhibit transcription in E. coli. This inhibition can be relieved by adding lactose or isopropyl-β-D-thiogalactopyranoside (IPTG). lac repressor encoded by lacI
   3585..3603    +  promoter       T3 promoter: promoter for bacteriophage T3 RNA polymerase
   3648..3736    +  ncRNA          tRNA: Accession: RF00005 - tRNA
   3830..3905    +  misc_RNA       gRNA scaffold: guide RNA scaffold for the Streptococcus pyogenes CRISPR/Cas9 system
   3991..4695    +  promoter       ADH1 promoter: S. cerevisiae ADH1; promoter for alcohol dehydrogenase 1
   4705..8808    +  CDS            cas9: CAS9_STRP1 - Also known as csn1 From Streptococcus pyogenes serotype M1.
   8903..9092    +  terminator     CYC1 terminator: S. cerevisiae CYC1; transcription terminator for CYC1
   9123..9141    -  promoter       T7 promoter: promoter for bacteriophage T7 RNA polymerase
   9149..9304    +  CDS            lacZα (fragment): LacZα fragment of β-galactosidase; lacZ fragment
   9312..9767    +  rep_origin     f1 ori (sequence partly withheld): f1 bacteriophage origin of replication; arrow indicates direction of (+) strand synthesis
   9768..9819    -  misc_feature   bom (fragment): basis of mobility region from pBR322
   9898..10701   -  CDS            URA3: orotidine-5'-phosphate decarboxylase, required for uracil biosynthesis; S. cerevisiae URA3; yeast auxotrophic marker, counterselectable with 5-fluoroorotic acid (5-FOA)
  10702..10917   -  promoter       URA3 promoter: S. cerevisiae URA3
  10932..10981   -  misc_feature   bom (fragment): basis of mobility region from pBR322
  11083..1       -  CDS            rop (fragment) (across the origin): Rop protein, which maintains plasmids at low copy number; rop
>Addgene plasmid #87395 | p426_Cas9_gRNA-ARS1021b | depositor full sequence | sequence record 170420 | p426_Cas9_gRNA-ARS1021b sequence 11117 bps
GACGAAAGGGCCTCGTGATACGCCTATTTTTATAGGTTAATGTCATGATAATAATGGTTTCTTAGTATGA
TCCAATATCAAAGGAAATGATAGCATTGAAGGATGAGACTAATCCAATTGAGGAGTGGCAGCATATAGAA
CAGCTAAAGGGTAGTGCTGAAGGAAGCATACGATACCCCGCATGGAATGGGATAATATCACAGGAGGTAC
TAGACTACCTTTCATCCTACATAAATAGACGCATATAAGTACGCATTTAAGCATAAACACGCACTATGCC
GTTCTTCTCATGTATATATATATACAGGCAACACGCAGATATAGGTGCGACGTGAACAGTGAGCTGTATG
TGCGCAGCTCGCGTTGCATTTTCGGAAGCGCTCGTTTTCGGAAACGCTTTGAAGTTCCTATTCCGAAGTT
CCTATTCTCTAGAAAGTATAGGAACTTCAGAGCGCTTTTGAAAACCAAAAGCGCTCTGAAGACGCACTTT
CAAAAAACCAAAAACGCACCGGACTGTAACGAGCTACTAAAATATTGCGAATACCGCTTCCACAAACATT
GCTCAAAAGTATCTCTTTGCTATATATCTCTGTGCTATATCCCTATATAACCTACCCATCCACCTTTCGC
TCCTTGAACTTGCATCTAAACTCGACCTCTACATTTTTTATGTTTATCTCTAGTATTACTCTTTAGACAA
AAAAATTGTAGTAAGAACTATTCATAGAGTGAATCGAAAACAATACGAAAATGTAAACATTTCCTATACG
TAGTATATAGAGACAAAATAGAAGAAACCGTTCATAATTTTCTGACCAATGAAGAATCATCAACGCTATC
ACTTTCTGTTCACAAAGTATGCGCAATCCACATCGGTATAGAATATAATCGGGGATGCCTTTATCTTGAA
AAAATGCACCCGCAGCTTCGCTAGTAATCAGTAAACGCGGGAAGTGGAGTCAGGCTTTTTTTATGGAAGA
GAAAATAGACACCAAAGTAGCCTTCTTCTAACCTTAACGGACCTACAGTGCAAAAAGTTATCAAGAGACT
GCATTATAGAGCGCACAAAGGAGAAAAAAAGTAATCTAAGATGCTTTGTTAGAAAAATAGCGCTCTCGGG
ATGCATTTTTGTAGAACAAAAAAGAAGTATAGATTCTTTGTTGGTAAAATAGCGCTCTCGCGTTGCATTT
CTGTTCTGTAAAAATGCAGCTCAGATTCTTTGTTTGAAAAATTAGCGCTCTCGCGTTGCATTTTTGTTTT
ACAAAAATGAAGCACAGATTCTTCGTTGGTAAAATAGCGCTTTCGCGTTGCATTTCTGTTCTGTAAAAAT
GCAGCTCAGATTCTTTGTTTGAAAAATTAGCGCTCTCGCGTTGCATTTTTGTTCTACAAAATGAAGCACA
GATGCTTCGTTCAGGTGGCACTTTTCGGGGAAATGTGCGCGGAACCCCTATTTGTTTATTTTTCTAAATA
CATTCAAATATGTATCCGCTCATGAGACAATAACCCTGATAAATGCTTCAATAATATTGAAAAAGGAAGA
GTATGAGTATTCAACATTTCCGTGTCGCCCTTATTCCCTTTTTTGCGGCATTTTGCCTTCCTGTTTTTGC
TCACCCAGAAACGCTGGTGAAAGTAAAAGATGCTGAAGATCAGTTGGGTGCACGAGTGGGTTACATCGAA
CTGGATCTCAACAGCGGTAAGATCCTTGAGAGTTTTCGCCCCGAAGAACGTTTTCCAATGATGAGCACTT
TTAAAGTTCTGCTATGTGGCGCGGTATTATCCCGTATTGACGCCGGGCAAGAGCAACTCGGTCGCCGCAT
ACACTATTCTCAGAATGACTTGGTTGAGTACTCACCAGTCACAGAAAAGCATCTTACGGATGGCATGACA
GTAAGAGAATTATGCAGTGCTGCCATAACCATGAGTGATAACACTGCGGCCAACTTACTTCTGACAACGA
TCGGAGGACCGAAGGAGCTAACCGCTTTTTTGCACAACATGGGGGATCATGTAACTCGCCTTGATCGTTG
GGAACCGGAGCTGAATGAAGCCATACCAAACGACGAGCGTGACACCACGATGCCTGTAGCAATGGCAACA
ACGTTGCGCAAACTATTAACTGGCGAACTACTTACTCTAGCTTCCCGGCAACAATTAATAGACTGGATGG
AGGCGGATAAAGTTGCAGGACCACTTCTGCGCTCGGCCCTTCCGGCTGGCTGGTTTATTGCTGATAAATC
TGGAGCCGGTGAGCGTGGGTCTCGCGGTATCATTGCAGCACTGGGGCCAGATGGTAAGCCCTCCCGTATC
GTAGTTATCTACACGACGGGGAGTCAGGCAACTATGGATGAACGAAATAGACAGATCGCTGAGATAGGTG
CCTCACTGATTAAGCATTGGTAACTGTCAGACCAAGTTTACTCATATATACTTTAGATTGATTTAAAACT
TCATTTTTAATTTAAAAGGATCTAGGTGAAGATCCTTTTTGATAATCTCATGACCAAAATCCCTTAACGT
GAGTTTTCGTTCCACTGAGCGTCAGACCCCGTAGAAAAGATCAAAGGATCTTCTTGAGATCCTTTTTTTC
TGCGCGTAATCTGCTGCTTGCAAACAAAAAAACCACCGCTACCAGCGGTGGTTTGTTTGCCGGATCAAGA
GCTACCAACTCTTTTTCCGAAGGTAACTGGCTTCAGCAGAGCGCAGATACCAAATACTGTCCTTCTAGTG
TAGCCGTAGTTAGGCCACCACTTCAAGAACTCTGTAGCACCGCCTACATACCTCGCTCTGCTAATCCTGT
TACCAGTGGCTGCTGCCAGTGGCGATAAGTCGTGTCTTACCGGGTTGGACTCAAGACGATAGTTACCGGA
TAAGGCGCAGCGGTCGGGCTGAACGGGGGGTTCGTGCACACAGCCCAGCTTGGAGCGAACGACCTACACC
GAACTGAGATACCTACAGCGTGAGCTATGAGAAAGCGCCACGCTTCCCGAAGGGAGAAAGGCGGACAGGT
ATCCGGTAAGCGGCAGGGTCGGAACAGGAGAGCGCACGAGGGAGCTTCCAGGGGGAAACGCCTGGTATCT
TTATAGTCCTGTCGGGTTTCGCCACCTCTGACTTGAGCGTCGATTTTTGTGATGCTCGTCAGGGGGGCGG
AGCCTATGGAAAAACGCCAGCAACGCGGCCTTTTTACGGTTCCTGGCCTTTTGCTGGCCTTTTGCTCACA
TGTTCTTTCCTGCGTTATCCCCTGATTCTGTGGATAACCGTATTACCGCCTTTGAGTGAGCTGATACCGC
TCGCCGCAGCCGAACGACCGAGCGCAGCGAGTCAGTGAGCGAGGAAGCGGAAGAGCGCCCAATACGCAAA
CCGCCTCTCCCCGCGCGTTGGCCGATTCATTAATGCAGCTGGCACGACAGGTTTCCCGACTGGAAAGCGG
GCAGTGAGCGCAACGCAATTAATGTGAGTTACCTCACTCATTAGGCACCCCAGGCTTTACACTTTATGCT
TCCGGCTCCTATGTTGTGTGGAATTGTGAGCGGATAACAATTTCACACAGGAAACAGCTATGACCATGAT
TACGCCAAGCGCGCAATTAACCCTCACTAAAGGGAACAAAAGCTGGAGCTAGTATACTCTTTCTTCAACA
ATTAAATACTCTCGGTAGCCAAGTTGGTTTAAGGCGCAAGACTGTAATTTATCACTACGAAATCTTGAGA
TCGGGCGTTCGACTCGCCCCCGGGAGAGATGGCCGGCATGGTCCCAGCCTCCTCGCTGGCGCCGGCTGGG
CAACACCTTCGGGTGGCGAATGGGACTTTCCTCTGTGTGGTGGTAATTGGTTTTAGAGCTAGAAATAGCA
AGTTAAAATAAGGCTAGTCCGTTATCAACTTGAAAAAGTGGCACCGAGTCGGTGCTTTTTTTATTTTTTG
TCACTATTGTTATGTAAAATGCCACCTCTGACAGTATGGAACGCAAACTTCTGTCTAGTGGATAGTCGAC
ATCCTTTTGTTGTTTCCGGGTGTACAATATGGACTTCCTCTTTTCTGGCAACCAAACCCATACATCGGGA
TTCCTATAATACCTTCGTTGGTCTCCCTAACATGTAGGTGGCGGAGGGGAGATATACAATAGAACAGATA
CCAGACAAGACATAATGGGCTAAACAAGACTACACCAATTACACTGCCTCATTGATGGTGGTACATAACG
AACTAATACTGTAGCCCTAGACTTGATAGCCATCATCATATCGAAGTTTCACTACCCTTTTTCCATTTGC
CATCTATTGAAGTAATAATAGGCGCATGCAACTTCTTTTCTTTTTTTTTCTTTTCTCTCTCCCCCGTTGT
TGTCTCACCATATCCGCAATGACAAAAAAATGATGGAAGACACTAAAGGAAAAAATTAACGACAAAGACA
GCACCAACAGATGTCGTTGTTCCAGAGCTGATGAGGGGTATCTCGAAGCACACGAAACTTTTTCCTTCCT
TCATTCACGCACACTACTCTCTAATGAGCAACGGTATACGGCCTTCCTTCCAGTTACTTGAATTTGAAAT
AAAAAAAAGTTTGCTGTCTTGCTATCAAGTATAAATAGACCTGCAATTATTAATCTTTTGTTTCCTCGTC
ATTGTTCTCGTTCCCTTTCTTCCTTGTTTCTTTTTCTGCACAATATTTCAAGCTATACCAAGCATACAAT
CAACTTGGAAAAAAATGGACAAGAAGTACTCCATTGGGCTCGATATCGGCACAAACAGCGTCGGTTGGGC
CGTCATTACGGACGAGTACAAGGTGCCGAGCAAAAAATTCAAAGTTCTGGGCAATACCGATCGCCACAGC
ATAAAGAAGAACCTCATTGGCGCCCTCCTGTTCGACTCCGGGGAGACGGCCGAAGCCACGCGGCTCAAAA
GAACAGCACGGCGCAGATATACCCGCAGAAAGAATCGGATCTGCTACCTGCAGGAGATCTTTAGTAATGA
GATGGCTAAGGTGGATGACTCTTTCTTCCATAGGCTGGAGGAGTCCTTTTTGGTGGAGGAGGATAAAAAG
CACGAGCGCCACCCAATCTTTGGCAATATCGTGGACGAGGTGGCGTACCATGAAAAGTACCCAACCATAT
ATCATCTGAGGAAGAAGCTTGTAGACAGTACTGATAAGGCTGACTTGCGGTTGATCTATCTCGCGCTGGC
GCATATGATCAAATTTCGGGGACACTTCCTCATCGAGGGGGACCTGAACCCAGACAACAGCGATGTCGAC
AAACTCTTTATCCAACTGGTTCAGACTTACAATCAGCTTTTCGAAGAGAACCCGATCAACGCATCCGGAG
TTGACGCCAAAGCAATCCTGAGCGCTAGGCTGTCCAAATCCCGGCGGCTCGAAAACCTCATCGCACAGCT
CCCTGGGGAGAAGAAGAACGGCCTGTTTGGTAATCTTATCGCCCTGTCACTCGGGCTGACCCCCAACTTT
AAATCTAACTTCGACCTGGCCGAAGATGCCAAGCTTCAACTGAGCAAAGACACCTACGATGATGATCTCG
ACAATCTGCTGGCCCAGATCGGCGACCAGTACGCAGACCTTTTTTTGGCGGCAAAGAACCTGTCAGACGC
CATTCTGCTGAGTGATATTCTGCGAGTGAACACGGAGATCACCAAAGCTCCGCTGAGCGCTAGTATGATC
AAGCGCTATGATGAGCACCACCAAGACTTGACTTTGCTGAAGGCCCTTGTCAGACAGCAACTGCCTGAGA
AGTACAAGGAAATTTTCTTCGATCAGTCTAAAAATGGCTACGCCGGATACATTGACGGCGGAGCAAGCCA
GGAGGAATTTTACAAATTTATTAAGCCCATCTTGGAAAAAATGGACGGCACCGAGGAGCTGCTGGTAAAG
CTTAACAGAGAAGATCTGTTGCGCAAACAGCGCACTTTCGACAATGGAAGCATCCCCCACCAGATTCACC
TGGGCGAACTGCACGCTATCCTCAGGCGGCAAGAGGATTTCTACCCCTTTTTGAAAGATAACAGGGAAAA
GATTGAGAAAATCCTCACATTTCGGATACCCTACTATGTAGGCCCCCTCGCCCGGGGAAATTCCAGATTC
GCGTGGATGACTCGCAAATCAGAAGAGACCATCACTCCCTGGAACTTCGAGGAAGTCGTGGATAAGGGGG
CCTCTGCCCAGTCCTTCATCGAAAGGATGACTAACTTTGATAAAAATCTGCCTAACGAAAAGGTGCTTCC
TAAACACTCTCTGCTGTACGAGTACTTCACAGTTTATAACGAGCTCACCAAGGTCAAATACGTCACAGAA
GGGATGAGAAAGCCAGCATTCCTGTCTGGAGAGCAGAAGAAAGCTATCGTGGACCTCCTCTTCAAGACGA
ACCGGAAAGTTACCGTGAAACAGCTCAAAGAAGACTATTTCAAAAAGATTGAATGTTTCGACTCTGTTGA
AATCAGCGGAGTGGAGGATCGCTTCAACGCATCCCTGGGAACGTATCACGATCTCCTGAAAATCATTAAA
GACAAGGACTTCCTGGACAATGAGGAGAACGAGGACATTCTTGAGGACATTGTCCTCACCCTTACGTTGT
TTGAAGATAGGGAGATGATTGAAGAACGCTTGAAAACTTACGCTCATCTCTTCGACGACAAAGTCATGAA
ACAGCTCAAGAGGCGCCGATATACAGGATGGGGGCGGCTGTCAAGAAAACTGATCAATGGGATCCGAGAC
AAGCAGAGTGGAAAGACAATCCTGGATTTTCTTAAGTCCGATGGATTTGCCAACCGGAACTTCATGCAGT
TGATCCATGATGACTCTCTCACCTTTAAGGAGGACATCCAGAAAGCACAAGTTTCTGGCCAGGGGGACAG
TCTTCACGAGCACATCGCTAATCTTGCAGGTAGCCCAGCTATCAAAAAGGGAATACTGCAGACCGTTAAG
GTCGTGGATGAACTCGTCAAAGTAATGGGAAGGCATAAGCCCGAGAATATCGTTATCGAGATGGCCCGAG
AGAACCAAACTACCCAGAAGGGACAGAAGAACAGTAGGGAAAGGATGAAGAGGATTGAAGAGGGTATAAA
AGAACTGGGGTCCCAAATCCTTAAGGAACACCCAGTTGAAAACACCCAGCTTCAGAATGAGAAGCTCTAC
CTGTACTACCTGCAGAACGGCAGGGACATGTACGTGGATCAGGAACTGGACATCAATCGGCTCTCCGACT
ACGACGTGGATCATATCGTGCCCCAGTCTTTTCTCAAAGATGATTCTATTGATAATAAAGTGTTGACAAG
ATCCGATAAAAATAGAGGGAAGAGTGATAACGTCCCCTCAGAAGAAGTTGTCAAGAAAATGAAAAATTAT
TGGCGGCAGCTGCTGAACGCCAAACTGATCACACAACGGAAGTTCGATAATCTGACTAAGGCTGAACGAG
GTGGCCTGTCTGAGTTGGATAAAGCCGGCTTCATCAAAAGGCAGCTTGTTGAGACACGCCAGATCACCAA
GCACGTGGCCCAAATTCTCGATTCACGCATGAACACCAAGTACGATGAAAATGACAAACTGATTCGAGAG
GTGAAAGTTATTACTCTGAAGTCTAAGCTGGTCTCAGATTTCAGAAAGGACTTTCAGTTTTATAAGGTGA
GAGAGATCAACAATTACCACCATGCGCATGATGCCTACCTGAATGCAGTGGTAGGCACTGCACTTATCAA
AAAATATCCCAAGCTTGAATCTGAATTTGTTTACGGAGACTATAAAGTGTACGATGTTAGGAAAATGATC
GCAAAGTCTGAGCAGGAAATAGGCAAGGCCACCGCTAAGTACTTCTTTTACAGCAATATTATGAATTTTT
TCAAGACCGAGATTACACTGGCCAATGGAGAGATTCGGAAGCGACCACTTATCGAAACAAACGGAGAAAC
AGGAGAAATCGTGTGGGACAAGGGTAGGGATTTCGCGACAGTCCGGAAGGTCCTGTCCATGCCGCAGGTG
AACATCGTTAAAAAGACCGAAGTACAGACCGGAGGCTTCTCCAAGGAAAGTATCCTCCCGAAAAGGAACA
GCGACAAGCTGATCGCACGCAAAAAAGATTGGGACCCCAAGAAATACGGCGGATTCGATTCTCCTACAGT
CGCTTACAGTGTACTGGTTGTGGCCAAAGTGGAGAAAGGGAAGTCTAAAAAACTCAAAAGCGTCAAGGAA
CTGCTGGGCATCACAATCATGGAGCGATCAAGCTTCGAAAAAAACCCCATCGACTTTCTCGAGGCGAAAG
GATATAAAGAGGTCAAAAAAGACCTCATCATTAAGCTTCCCAAGTACTCTCTCTTTGAGCTTGAAAACGG
CCGGAAACGAATGCTCGCTAGTGCGGGCGAGCTGCAGAAAGGTAACGAGCTGGCACTGCCCTCTAAATAC
GTTAATTTCTTGTATCTGGCCAGCCACTATGAAAAGCTCAAAGGGTCTCCCGAAGATAATGAGCAGAAGC
AGCTGTTCGTGGAACAACACAAACACTACCTTGATGAGATCATCGAGCAAATAAGCGAATTCTCCAAAAG
AGTGATCCTCGCCGACGCTAACCTCGATAAGGTGCTTTCTGCTTACAATAAGCACAGGGATAAGCCCATC
AGGGAGCAGGCAGAAAACATTATCCACTTGTTTACTCTGACCAACTTGGGCGCGCCTGCAGCCTTCAAGT
ACTTCGACACCACCATAGACAGAAAGCGGTACACCTCTACAAAGGAGGTCCTGGACGCCACACTGATTCA
TCAGTCAATTACGGGGCTCTATGAAACAAGAATCGACCTCTCTCAGCTCGGTGGAGACAGCAGGGCTGAC
CCCAAGAAGAAGAGGAAGGTGTGATCTCTTCTCGAGTCATGTAATTAGTTATGTCACGCTTACGTTCACG
CCCTCCCCCCACATCCGCTCTAACCGAAAAGGAAGGAGTTAGACAACCTGAAGTCTAGGTCCCTATTTAT
TTTTTTATAGTTATGTTAGTATTAAGAACGTTATTTATATTTCAAATTTTTCTTTTTTTTCTGTACAGAC
GCGTGTACGCATGTAACATTATACTGAAAACCTTGCTTGAGAAGGTTTTGGGACGCTCGAAGGCTTTAAT
TTGCGGCCGGTACCCAATTCGCCCTATAGTGAGTCGTATTACGCGCGCTCACTGGCCGTCGTTTTACAAC
GTCGTGACTGGGAAAACCCTGGCGTTACCCAACTTAATCGCCTTGCAGCACATCCCCCTTTCGCCAGCTG
GCGTAATAGCGAAGAGGCCCGCACCGATCGCCCTTCCCAACAGTTGCGCAGCCTGAATGGCGAATGGCGC
G
[124 nt withheld, positions 9312-9435]
C
[91 nt withheld, positions 9437-9527]
A
[49 nt withheld, positions 9529-9577]
CCTTTGACGTTGGAGTCCACGTTCTTT
[37 nt withheld, positions 9605-9641]
ACCCTATCTCGGTCTATTCTTTTGATTTATAAGGGATTTTGCCGATTTCGGCCTATTGGTTAAAAAATGA
GCTGATTTAACAAAAATTTAACGCGAATTTTAACAAAATATTAACGTTTACAATTTCCTGATGCGGTATT
TTCTCCTTACGCATCTGTGCGGTATTTCACACCGCATAGGGTAATAACTGATATAATTAAATTGAAGCTC
TAATTTGTGAGTTTAGTATACATGCATTTACTTATAATACAGTTTTTTAGTTTTGCTGGCCGCATCTTCT
CAAATATGCTTCCCAGCCTGCTTTTCTGTAACGTTCACCCTCTACCTTAGCATCCCTTCCCTTTGCAAAT
AGTCCTCTTCCAACAATAATAATGTCAGATCCTGTAGAGACCACATCATCCACGGTTCTATACTGTTGAC
CCAATGCGTCTCCCTTGTCATCTAAACCCACACCGGGTGTCATAATCAACCAATCGTAACCTTCATCTCT
TCCACCCATGTCTCTTTGAGCAATAAAGCCGATAACAAAATCTTTGTCGCTCTTCGCAATGTCAACAGTA
CCCTTAGTATATTCTCCAGTAGATAGGGAGCCCTTGCATGACAATTCTGCTAACATCAAAAGGCCTCTAG
GTTCCTTTGTTACTTCTTCTGCCGCCTGCTTCAAACCGCTAACAATACCTGGGCCCACCACACCGTGTGC
ATTCGTAATGTCTGCCCATTCTGCTATTCTGTATACACCCGCAGAGTACTGCAATTTGACTGTATTACCA
ATGTCAGCAAATTTTCTGTCTTCGAAGAGTAAAAAATTGTACTTGGCGGATAATGCCTTTAGCGGCTTAA
CTGTGCCCTCCATGGAAAAATCAGTCAAGATATCCACATGTGTTTTTAGTAAACAAATTTTGGGACCTAA
TGCTTCAACTAACTCCAGTAATTCCTTGGTGGTACGAACATCCAATGAAGCACACAAGTTTGTTTGCTTT
TCGTGCATGATATTAAATAGCTTGGCAGCAACAGGACTAGGATGAGTAGCAGCACGTTCCTTATATGTAG
CTTTCGACATGATTTATCTTCGTTTCCTGCAGGTTTTTGTTCTGTGCAGTTGGGTTAAGAATACTGGGCA
ATTTCATGTTTCTTCAACACTACATATGCGTATATATACCAATCTAAGTCTGTGCTCCTTCCTTCGTTCT
TCCTTCTGTTCGGAGATTACCGAATCAAAAAAATTTCAAGGAAACCGAAATCAAAAAAAAGAATAAAAAA
AAAATGATGAATTGAATTGAAAAGCTGTGGTATGGTGCACTCTCAGTACAATCTGCTCTGATGCCGCATA
GTTAAGCCAGCCCCGACACCCGCCAACACCCGCTGACGCGCCCTGACGGGCTTGTCTGCTCCCGGCATCC
GCTTACAGACAAGCTGTGACCGTCTCCGGGAGCTGCATGTGTCAGAGGTTTTCACCGTCATCACCGAAAC
GCGCGA
