Features (pLannotate 1.2.2; 22 found; start..end, strand, type, name):
     48..263     -  promoter       URA3 promoter: S. cerevisiae URA3
    271..320     -  misc_feature   bom (fragment): basis of mobility region from pBR322
    422..457     -  CDS            rop (fragment): Rop protein, which maintains plasmids at low copy number; rop
    525..1867    +  rep_origin     2μ ori: yeast 2μ plasmid origin of replication
   1894..1998    +  promoter       AmpR promoter: bla
   1999..2859    +  CDS            AmpR: β-lactamase; bla; confers resistance to ampicillin, carbenicillin, and related antibiotics
   3030..3618    +  rep_origin     ori: high-copy-number ColE1/pMB1/pBR322/pUC origin of replication
   3801..3893    +  CDS            lacI (fragment): lac repressor; lacI; The lac repressor binds to the lac operator to inhibit transcription in E. coli. This inhibition can be relieved by adding lactose or isopropyl-β-D-thiogalactopyranoside (IPTG).
   3906..3927    +  protein_bind   CAP binding site: CAP binding activates transcription in the presence of cAMP. E. coli catabolite activator protein
   3942..3972    +  promoter       lac promoter: promoter for the E. coli lac operon
   3976..3998    +  protein_bind   lac operator (fragment): The lac repressor binds to the lac operator to inhibit transcription in E. coli. This inhibition can be relieved by adding lactose or isopropyl-β-D-thiogalactopyranoside (IPTG). lac repressor encoded by lacI
   4041..4059    +  promoter       T3 promoter: promoter for bacteriophage T3 RNA polymerase
   4104..4192    +  ncRNA          tRNA: Accession: RF00005 - tRNA
   4286..4361    +  misc_RNA       gRNA scaffold: guide RNA scaffold for the Streptococcus pyogenes CRISPR/Cas9 system
   4447..5151    +  promoter       ADH1 promoter: S. cerevisiae ADH1; promoter for alcohol dehydrogenase 1
   5161..9264    +  CDS            Cas9: Cas9 (Csn1) endonuclease from the Streptococcus pyogenes Type II CRISPR/Cas system generates RNA-guided double strand breaks in DNA
   9359..9548    +  terminator     CYC1 terminator: S. cerevisiae CYC1; transcription terminator for CYC1
   9579..9597    -  promoter       T7 promoter: promoter for bacteriophage T7 RNA polymerase
   9605..9760    +  CDS            lacZα (fragment): LacZα fragment of β-galactosidase; lacZ fragment
   9764..10192   +  rep_origin     f1 ori (sequence partly withheld): f1 bacteriophage origin of replication; arrow indicates direction of (+) strand synthesis
  10220..10271   -  misc_feature   bom (fragment): basis of mobility region from pBR322
  10350..47      -  CDS            URA3 (across the origin): orotidine-5'-phosphate decarboxylase, required for uracil biosynthesis; S. cerevisiae URA3; yeast auxotrophic marker, counterselectable with 5-fluoroorotic acid (5-FOA)
>Addgene plasmid #87395 | p426_Cas9_gRNA-ARS1021b | addgene full sequence | sequence record 193438 | Addgene NGS Result
GGACTAGGATGAGTAGCAGCACGTTCCTTATATGTAGCTTTCGACATGATTTATCTTCGTTTCCTGCAGG
TTTTTGTTCTGTGCAGTTGGGTTAAGAATACTGGGCAATTTCATGTTTCTTCAACACTACATATGCGTAT
ATATACCAATCTAAGTCTGTGCTCCTTCCTTCGTTCTTCCTTCTGTTCGGAGATTACCGAATCAAAAAAA
TTTCAAGGAAACCGAAATCAAAAAAAAGAATAAAAAAAAAATGATGAATTGAAAAGGTGGTATGGTGCAC
TCTCAGTACAATCTGCTCTGATGCCGCATAGTTAAGCCAGCCCCGACACCCGCCAACACCCGCTGACGCG
CCCTGACGGGCTTGTCTGCTCCCGGCATCCGCTTACAGACAAGCTGTGACCGTCTCCGGGAGCTGCATGT
GTCAGAGGTTTTCACCGTCATCACCGAAACGCGCGAGACGAAAGGGCCTCGTGATACGCCTATTTTTATA
GGTTAATGTCATGATAATAATGGTTTCTTAGTATGATCCAATATCAAAGGAAATGATAGCATTGAAGGAT
GAGACTAATCCAATTGAGGAGTGGCAGCATATAGAACAGCTAAAGGGTAGTGCTGAAGGAAGCATACGAT
ACCCCGCATGGAATGGGATAATATCACAGGAGGTACTAGACTACCTTTCATCCTACATAAATAGACGCAT
ATAAGTACGCATTTAAGCATAAACACGCACTATGCCGTTCTTCTCATGTATATATATATACAGGCAACAC
GCAGATATAGGTGCGACGTGAACAGTGAGCTGTATGTGCGCAGCTCGCGTTGCATTTTCGGAAGCGCTCG
TTTTCGGAAACGCTTTGAAGTTCCTATTCCGAAGTTCCTATTCTCTAGAAAGTATAGGAACTTCAGAGCG
CTTTTGAAAACCAAAAGCGCTCTGAAGACGCACTTTCAAAAAACCAAAAACGCACCGGACTGTAACGAGC
TACTAAAATATTGCGAATACCGCTTCCACAAACATTGCTCAAAAGTATCTCTTTGCTATATATCTCTGTG
CTATATCCCTATATAACCTACCCATCCACCTTTCGCTCCTTGAACTTGCATCTAAACTCGACCTCTACAT
TTTTTATGTTTATCTCTAGTATTACTCTTTAGACAAAAAAATTGTAGTAAGAACTATTCATAGAGTGAAT
CGAAAACAATACGAAAATGTAAACATTTCCTATACGTAGTATATAGAGACAAAATAGAAGAAACCGTTCA
TAATTTTCTGACCAATGAAGAATCATCAACGCTATCACTTTCTGTTCACAAAGTATGCGCAATCCACATC
GGTATAGAATATAATCGGGGATGCCTTTATCTTGAAAAAATGCACCCGCAGCTTCGCTAGTAATCAGTAA
ACGCGGGAAGTGGAGTCAGGCTTTTTTTATGGAAGAGAAAATAGACACCAAAGTAGCCTTCTTCTAACCT
TAACGGACCTACAGTGCAAAAAGTTATCAAGAGACTGCATTATAGAGCGCACAAAGGAGAAAAAAAGTAA
TCTAAGATGCTTTGTTAGAAAAATAGCGCTCTCGGGATGCATTTTTGTAGAACAAAAAAGAAGTATAGAT
TCTTTGTTGGTAAAATAGCGCTCTCGCGTTGCATTTCTGTTCTGTAAAAATGCAGCTCAGATTCTTTGTT
TGAAAAATTAGCGCTCTCGCGTTGCATTTTTGTTTTACAAAAATGAAGCACAGATTCTTCGTTGGTAAAA
TAGCGCTTTCGCGTTGCATTTCTGTTCTGTAAAAATGCAGCTCAGATTCTTTGTTTGAAAAATTAGCGCT
CTCGCGTTGCATTTTTGTTCTACAAAATGAAGCACAGATGCTTCGTTCAGGTGGCACTTTTCGGGGAAAT
GTGCGCGGAACCCCTATTTGTTTATTTTTCTAAATACATTCAAATATGTATCCGCTCATGAGACAATAAC
CCTGATAAATGCTTCAATAATATTGAAAAAGGAAGAGTATGAGTATTCAACATTTCCGTGTCGCCCTTAT
TCCCTTTTTTGCGGCATTTTGCCTTCCTGTTTTTGCTCACCCAGAAACGCTGGTGAAAGTAAAAGATGCT
GAAGATCAGTTGGGTGCACGAGTGGGTTACATCGAACTGGATCTCAACAGCGGTAAGATCCTTGAGAGTT
TTCGCCCCGAAGAACGTTTTCCAATGATGAGCACTTTTAAAGTTCTGCTATGTGGCGCGGTATTATCCCG
TATTGACGCCGGGCAAGAGCAACTCGGTCGCCGCATACACTATTCTCAGAATGACTTGGTTGAGTACTCA
CCAGTCACAGAAAAGCATCTTACGGATGGCATGACAGTAAGAGAATTATGCAGTGCTGCCATAACCATGA
GTGATAACACTGCGGCCAACTTACTTCTGACAACGATCGGAGGACCGAAGGAGCTAACCGCTTTTTTGCA
CAACATGGGGGATCATGTAACTCGCCTTGATCGTTGGGAACCGGAGCTGAATGAAGCCATACCAAACGAC
GAGCGTGACACCACGATGCCTGTAGCAATGGCAACAACGTTGCGCAAACTATTAACTGGCGAACTACTTA
CTCTAGCTTCCCGGCAACAATTAATAGACTGGATGGAGGCGGATAAAGTTGCAGGACCACTTCTGCGCTC
GGCCCTTCCGGCTGGCTGGTTTATTGCTGATAAATCTGGAGCCGGTGAGCGTGGGTCTCGCGGTATCATT
GCAGCACTGGGGCCAGATGGTAAGCCCTCCCGTATCGTAGTTATCTACACGACGGGGAGTCAGGCAACTA
TGGATGAACGAAATAGACAGATCGCTGAGATAGGTGCCTCACTGATTAAGCATTGGTAACTGTCAGACCA
AGTTTACTCATATATACTTTAGATTGATTTAAAACTTCATTTTTAATTTAAAAGGATCTAGGTGAAGATC
CTTTTTGATAATCTCATGACCAAAATCCCTTAACGTGAGTTTTCGTTCCACTGAGCGTCAGACCCCGTAG
AAAAGATCAAAGGATCTTCTTGAGATCCTTTTTTTCTGCGCGTAATCTGCTGCTTGCAAACAAAAAAACC
ACCGCTACCAGCGGTGGTTTGTTTGCCGGATCAAGAGCTACCAACTCTTTTTCCGAAGGTAACTGGCTTC
AGCAGAGCGCAGATACCAAATACTGTTCTTCTAGTGTAGCCGTAGTTAGGCCACCACTTCAAGAACTCTG
TAGCACCGCCTACATACCTCGCTCTGCTAATCCTGTTACCAGTGGCTGCTGCCAGTGGCGATAAGTCGTG
TCTTACCGGGTTGGACTCAAGACGATAGTTACCGGATAAGGCGCAGCGGTCGGGCTGAACGGGGGGTTCG
TGCACACAGCCCAGCTTGGAGCGAACGACCTACACCGAACTGAGATACCTACAGCGTGAGCTATGAGAAA
GCGCCACGCTTCCCGAAGGGAGAAAGGCGGACAGGTATCCGGTAAGCGGCAGGGTCGGAACAGGAGAGCG
CACGAGGGAGCTTCCAGGGGGAAACGCCTGGTATCTTTATAGTCCTGTCGGGTTTCGCCACCTCTGACTT
GAGCGTCGATTTTTGTGATGCTCGTCAGGGGGGCGGAGCCTATGGAAAAACGCCAGCAACGCGGCCTTTT
TACGGTTCCTGGCCTTTTGCTGGCCTTTTGCTCACATGTTCTTTCCTGCGTTATCCCCTGATTCTGTGGA
TAACCGTATTACCGCCTTTGAGTGAGCTGATACCGCTCGCCGCAGCCGAACGACCGAGCGCAGCGAGTCA
GTGAGCGAGGAAGCGGAAGAGCGCCCAATACGCAAACCGCCTCTCCCCGCGCGTTGGCCGATTCATTAAT
GCAGCTGGCACGACAGGTTTCCCGACTGGAAAGCGGGCAGTGAGCGCAACGCAATTAATGTGAGTTAGCT
CACTCATTAGGCACCCCAGGCTTTACACTTTATGCTTCCGGCTCGTATGTTGTGTGGAATTGTGAGCGGA
TAACAATTTCACACAGGAAACAGCTATGACCATGATTACGCCAAGCGCGCAATTAACCCTCACTAAAGGG
AACAAAAGCTGGAGCTAGTATACTCTTTCTTCAACAATTAAATACTCTCGGTAGCCAAGTTGGTTTAAGG
CGCAAGACTGTAATTTATCACTACGAAATCTTGAGATCGGGCGTTCGACTCGCCCCCGGGAGAGATGGCC
GGCATGGTCCCAGCCTCCTCGCTGGCGCCGGCTGGGCAACACCTTCGGGTGGCGAATGGGACTTTCCTCT
GTGTGGTGGTAATTGGTTTTAGAGCTAGAAATAGCAAGTTAAAATAAGGCTAGTCCGTTATCAACTTGAA
AAAGTGGCACCGAGTCGGTGCTTTTTTTATTTTTTGTCACTATTGTTATGTAAAATGCCACCTCTGACAG
TATGGAACGCAAACTTCTGTCTAGTGGATAGTCGACATCCTTTTGTTGTTTCCGGGTGTACAATATGGAC
TTCCTCTTTTCTGGCAACCAAACCCATACATCGGGATTCCTATAATACCTTCGTTGGTCTCCCTAACATG
TAGGTGGCGGAGGGGAGATATACAATAGAACAGATACCAGACAAGACATAATGGGCTAAACAAGACTACA
CCAATTACACTGCCTCATTGATGGTGGTACATAACGAACTAATACTGTAGCCCTAGACTTGATAGCCATC
ATCATATCGAAGTTTCACTACCCTTTTTCCATTTGCCATCTATTGAAGTAATAATAGGCGCATGCAACTT
CTTTTCTTTTTTTTTCTTTTCTCTCTCCCCCGTTGTTGTCTCACCATATCCGCAATGACAAAAAAATGAT
GGAAGACACTAAAGGAAAAAATTAACGACAAAGACAGCACCAACAGATGTCGTTGTTCCAGAGCTGATGA
GGGGTATCTCGAAGCACACGAAACTTTTTCCTTCCTTCATTCACGCACACTACTCTCTAATGAGCAACGG
TATACGGCCTTCCTTCCAGTTACTTGAATTTGAAATAAAAAAAAGTTTGCTGTCTTGCTATCAAGTATAA
ATAGACCTGCAATTATTAATCTTTTGTTTCCTCGTCATTGTTCTCGTTCCCTTTCTTCCTTGTTTCTTTT
TCTGCACAATATTTCAAGCTATACCAAGCATACAATCAACTTGGAAAAAAATGGACAAGAAGTACTCCAT
TGGGCTCGATATCGGCACAAACAGCGTCGGTTGGGCCGTCATTACGGACGAGTACAAGGTGCCGAGCAAA
AAATTCAAAGTTCTGGGCAATACCGATCGCCACAGCATAAAGAAGAACCTCATTGGCGCCCTCCTGTTCG
ACTCCGGGGAGACGGCCGAAGCCACGCGGCTCAAAAGAACAGCACGGCGCAGATATACCCGCAGAAAGAA
TCGGATCTGCTACCTGCAGGAGATCTTTAGTAATGAGATGGCTAAGGTGGATGACTCTTTCTTCCATAGG
CTGGAGGAGTCCTTTTTGGTGGAGGAGGATAAAAAGAACGAGCGCCACCCAATCTTTGGCAATATCGTGG
ACGAGGTGGCGTACCATGAAAAGTACCCAACCATATATCATCTGAGGAAGAAGCTTGTAGACAGTACTGA
TAAGGCTGACTTGCGGTTGATCTATCTCGCGCTGGCGCATATGATCAAATTTCGGGGACACTTCCTCATC
GAGGGGGACCTGAACCCAGACAACAGCGATGTCGACAAACTCTTTATCCAACTGGTTCAGACTTACAATC
AGCTTTTCGAAGAGAACCCGATCAACGCATCCGGAGTTGACGCCAAAGCAATCCTGAGCGCTAGGCTGTC
CAAATCCCGGCGGCTCGAAAACCTCATCGCACAGCTCCCTGGGGAGAAGAAGAACGGCCTGTTTGGTAAT
CTTATCGCCCTGTCACTCGGGCTGACCCCCAACTTTAAATCTAACTTCGACCTGGCCGAAGATGCCAAGC
TTCAACTGAGCAAAGACACCTACGATGATGATCTCGACAATCTGCTGGCCCAGATCGGCGACCAGTACGC
AGACCTTTTTTTGGCGGCAAAGAACCTGTCAGACGCCATTCTGCTGAGTGATATTCTGCGAGTGAACACG
GAGATCACCAAAGCTCCGCTGAGCGCTAGTATGATCAAGCGCTATGATGAGCACCACCAAGACTTGACTT
TGCTGAAGGCCCTTGTCAGACAGCAACTGCCTGAGAAGTACAAGGAAATTTTCTTCGATCAGTCTAAAAA
TGGCTACGCCGGATACATTGACGGCGGAGCAAGCCAGGAGGAATTTTACAAATTTATTAAGCCCATCTTG
GAAAAAATGGACGGCACCGAGGAGCTGCTGGTAAAGCTTAACAGAGAAGATCTGTTGCGCAAACAGCGCA
CTTTCGACAATGGAAGCATCCCCCACCAGATTCACCTGGGCGAACTGCACGCTATCCTCAGGCGGCAAGA
GGATTTCTACCCCTTTTTGAAAGATAACAGGGAAAAGATTGAGAAAATCCTCACATTTCGGATACCCTAC
TATGTAGGCCCCCTCGCCCGGGGAAATTCCAGATTCGCGTGGATGACTCGCAAATCAGAAGAGACCATCA
CTCCCTGGAACTTCGAGGAAGTCGTGGATAAGGGGGCCTCTGCCCAGTCCTTCATCGAAAGGATGACTAA
CTTTGATAAAAATCTGCCTAACGAAAAGGTGCTTCCTAAACACTCTCTGCTGTACGAGTACTTCACAGTT
TATAACGAGCTCACCAAGGTCAAATACGTCACAGAAGGGATGAGAAAGCCAGCATTCCTGTCTGGAGAGC
AGAAGAAAGCTATCGTGGACCTCCTCTTCAAGACGAACCGGAAAGTTACCGTGAAACAGCTCAAAGAAGA
CTATTTCAAAAAGATTGAATGTTTCGACTCTGTTGAAATCAGCGGAGTGGAGGATCGCTTCAACGCATCC
CTGGGAACGTATCACGATCTCCTGAAAATCATTAAAGACAAGGACTTCCTGGACAATGAGGAGAACGAGG
ACATTCTTGAGGACATTGTCCTCACCCTTACGTTGTTTGAAGATAGGGAGATGATTGAAGAACGCTTGAA
AACTTACGCTCATCTCTTCGACGACAAAGTCATGAAACAGCTCAAGAGGCGCCGATATACAGGATGGGGG
CGGCTGTCAAGAAAACTGATCAATGGGATCCGAGACAAGCAGAGTGGAAAGACAATCCTGGATTTTCTTA
AGTCCGATGGATTTGCCAACCGGAACTTCATGCAGTTGATCCATGATGACTCTCTCACCTTTAAGGAGGA
CATCCAGAAAGCACAAGTTTCTGGCCAGGGGGACAGTCTTCACGAGCACATCGCTAATCTTGCAGGTAGC
CCAGCTATCAAAAAGGGAATACTGCAGACCGTTAAGGTCGTGGATGAACTCGTCAAAGTAATGGGAAGGC
ATAAGCCCGAGAATATCGTTATCGAGATGGCCCGAGAGAACCAAACTACCCAGAAGGGACAGAAGAACAG
TAGGGAAAGGATGAAGAGGATTGAAGAGGGTATAAAAGAACTGGGGTCCCAAATCCTTAAGGAACACCCA
GTTGAAAACACCCAGCTTCAGAATGAGAAGCTCTACCTGTACTACCTGCAGAACGGCAGGGACATGTACG
TGGATCAGGAACTGGACATCAATCGGCTCTCCGACTACGACGTGGATCATATCGTGCCCCAGTCTTTTCT
CAAAGATGATTCTATTGATAATAAAGTGTTGACAAGATCCGATAAAAATAGAGGGAAGAGTGATAACGTC
CCCTCAGAAGAAGTTGTCAAGAAAATGAAAAATTATTGGCGGCAGCTGCTGAACGCCAAACTGATCACAC
AACGGAAGTTCGATAATCTGACTAAGGCTGAACGAGGTGGCCTGTCTGAGTTGGATAAAGCCGGCTTCAT
CAAAAGGCAGCTTGTTGAGACACGCCAGATCACCAAGCACGTGGCCCAAATTCTCGATTCACGCATGAAC
ACCAAGTACGATGAAAATGACAAACTGATTCGAGAGGTGAAAGTTATTACTCTGAAGTCTAAGCTGGTCT
CAGATTTCAGAAAGGACTTTCAGTTTTATAAGGTGAGAGAGATCAACAATTACCACCATGCGCATGATGC
CTACCTGAATGCAGTGGTAGGCACTGCACTTATCAAAAAATATCCCAAGCTTGAATCTGAATTTGTTTAC
GGAGACTATAAAGTGTACGATGTTAGGAAAATGATCGCAAAGTCTGAGCAGGAAATAGGCAAGGCCACCG
CTAAGTACTTCTTTTACAGCAATATTATGAATTTTTTCAAGACCGAGATTACACTGGCCAATGGAGAGAT
TCGGAAGCGACCACTTATCGAAACAAACGGAGAAACAGGAGAAATCGTGTGGGACAAGGGTAGGGATTTC
GCGACAGTCCGGAAGGTCCTGTCCATGCCGCAGGTGAACATCGTTAAAAAGACCGAAGTACAGACCGGAG
GCTTCTCCAAGGAAAGTATCCTCCCGAAAAGGAACAGCGACAAGCTGATCGCACGCAAAAAAGATTGGGA
CCCCAAGAAATACGGCGGATTCGATTCTCCTACAGTCGCTTACAGTGTACTGGTTGTGGCCAAAGTGGAG
AAAGGGAAGTCTAAAAAACTCAAAAGCGTCAAGGAACTGCTGGGCATCACAATCATGGAGCGATCAAGCT
TCGAAAAAAACCCCATCGACTTTCTCGAGGCGAAAGGATATAAAGAGGTCAAAAAAGACCTCATCATTAA
GCTTCCCAAGTACTCTCTCTTTGAGCTTGAAAACGGCCGGAAACGAATGCTCGCTAGTGCGGGCGAGCTG
CAGAAAGGTAACGAGCTGGCACTGCCCTCTAAATACGTTAATTTCTTGTATCTGGCCAGCCACTATGAAA
AGCTCAAAGGGTCTCCCGAAGATAATGAGCAGAAGCAGCTGTTCGTGGAACAACACAAACACTACCTTGA
TGAGATCATCGAGCAAATAAGCGAATTCTCCAAAAGAGTGATCCTCGCCGACGCTAACCTCGATAAGGTG
CTTTCTGCTTACAATAAGCACAGGGATAAGCCCATCAGGGAGCAGGCAGAAAACATTATCTACTTGTTTA
CTCTGACCAACTTGGGCGCGCCTGCAGCCTTCAAGTACTTCGACACCACCATAGACAGAAAGCGGTACAC
CTCTACAAAGGAGGTCCTGGACGCCACACTGATTCATCAGTCAATTACGGGGCTCTATGAAACAAGAATC
GACCTCTCTCAGCTCGGTGGAGACAGCAGGGCTGACCCCAAGAAGAAGAGGAAGGTGTGATCTCTTCTCG
AGTCATGTAATTAGTTATGTCACGCTTACGTTCACGCCCTCCCCCCACATCCGCTCTAACCGAAAAGGAA
GGAGTTAGACAACCTGAAGTCTAGGTCCCTATTTATTTTTTTATAGTTATGTTAGTATTAAGAACGTTAT
TTATATTTCAAATTTTTCTTTTTTTTCTGTACAGACGCGTGTACGCATGTAACATTATACTGAAAACCTT
GCTTGAGAAGGTTTTGGGACGCTCGAAGGCTTTAATTTGCGGCCGGTACCCAATTCGCCCTATAGTGAGT
CGTATTACGCGCGCTCACTGGCCGTCGTTTTACAACGTCGTGACTGGGAAAACCCTGGCGTTACCCAACT
TAATCGCCTTGCAGCACATCCCCCTTTCGCCAGCTGGCGTAATAGCGAAGAGGCCCGCACCGATCGCCCT
TCCCAACAGTTGCGCAGCCTGAATGGCGAATGG
[124 nt withheld, positions 9764-9887]
C
[91 nt withheld, positions 9889-9979]
A
[49 nt withheld, positions 9981-10029]
CCTTTGACGTTGGAGTCCACGTTCTTT
[37 nt withheld, positions 10057-10093]
ACCCTATCTCGGTCTATTCTTTTGATTTATAAGGGATTTTGCCGATTTCGGCCTATTGGTTAAAAAATGA
GCTGATTTAACAAAAATTTAACGCGAATTTTAACAAAATATTAACGCTTACAATTTCCTGATGCGGTATT
TTCTCCTTACGCATCTGTGCGGTATTTCACACCGCATAGGGTAATAACTGATATAATTAAATTGAAGCTC
TAATTTGTGAGTTTAGTATACATGCATTTACTTATAATACAGTTTTTTAGTTTTGCTGGCCGCATCTTCT
CAAATATGCTTCCCAGCCTGCTTTTCTGTAACGTTCACCCTCTACCTTAGCATCCCTTCCCTTTGCAAAT
AGTCCTCTTCCAACAATAATAATGTCAGATCCTGTAGAGACCACATCATCCACGGTTCTATACTGTTGAC
CCAATGCGTCTCCCTTGTCATCTAAACCCACACCGGGTGTCATAATCAACCAATCGTAACCTTCATCTCT
TCCACCCATGTCTCTTTGAGCAATAAAGCCGATAACAAAATCTTTGTCGCTCTTCGCAATGTCAACAGTA
CCCTTAGTATATTCTCCAGTAGATAGGGAGCCCTTGCATGACAATTCTGCTAACATCAAAAGGCCTCTAG
GTTCCTTTGTTACTTCTTCTGCCGCCTGCTTCAAACCGCTAACAATACCTGGGCCCACCACACCGTGTGC
ATTCGTAATGTCTGCCCATTCTGCTATTCTGTATACACCCGCAGAGTACTGCAATTTGACTGTATTACCA
ATGTCAGCAAATTTTCTGTCTTCGAAGAGTAAAAAATTGTACTTGGCGGATAATGCCTTTAGCGGCTTAA
CTGTGCCCTCCATGGAAAAATCAGTCAAGATATCCACATGTGTTTTTAGTAAACAAATTTTGGGACCTAA
TGCTTCAACTAACTCCAGTAATTCCTTGGTGGTACGAACATCCAATGAAGCACACAAGTTTGTTTGCTTT
TCGTGCATGATATTAAATAGCTTGGCAGCAACA
